Addgene plasmid #129968: pRDAX-452 C-Tag Venus210[2] L20 FRB mCherry
Purpose: PPI (BiFC/TriFC) assay vector
Depositing lab: Gary Lewin. Depositing organization: Max-Delbrueck-Centrum fuer Molekulare Medizin (MDC).
Backbone
  Vector backbone: custom built
  Vector type: Mammalian Expression
Growth in bacteria
  Bacterial resistance: Ampicillin, 100 μg/mL
  Growth temperature: 37°C
  Growth strain: DH5alpha
  Copy number: High Copy
Gene/Insert
  Gene/Insert name: FRB
  Species: M. musculus (mouse)
  Cloning method: Restriction Enzyme; 5′ cloning site unknown (unknown if destroyed); 3′ cloning site unknown (unknown if destroyed)
Terms and licenses: Academic/Nonprofit Terms; Industry Terms: Not Available to Industry
How to cite: pRDAX-452 C-Tag Venus210[2] L20 FRB mCherry was a gift from Gary Lewin (Addgene plasmid # 129968 ; http://n2t.net/addgene:129968 ; RRID:Addgene_129968)
