[The description below was written by a language model from this plasmid's Addgene catalogue record and pLannotate feature annotations shown in this document.]
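Description:
pRDAX-452 C-Tag Venus210[2] L20 FRB mCherry is a 6,305 nt mammalian expression plasmid on a custom-built backbone, intended as a protein–protein interaction assay vector for bimolecular or trimolecular fluorescence complementation (BiFC/TriFC). It is maintained in E. coli at high copy through a ColE1/pUC-type origin and selected with ampicillin via the β-lactamase gene and its native promoter.

Expression in mammalian cells is driven by the CMV immediate early enhancer and promoter, followed by a chimeric β-globin/immunoglobulin intron that promotes efficient processing of the transcript. The first open reading frame encodes FRB, the FKBP-rapamycin binding domain. The catalogue lists the insert species as mouse, whereas the automated annotation matches it to the human FRAP domain. After a short gap, which going by the plasmid name probably corresponds to the "L20" linker, comes a roughly 90 nt fragment of an Aequorea GFP-family protein. The annotation software calls this Sapphire, but the construct name indicates it is the small C-terminal Venus fragment split at position 210, fused as a C-terminal tag. This fragment is non-fluorescent alone and regains fluorescence only when a binding partner brings in the complementary Venus portion. FRB's rapamycin-dependent association with FKBP makes it a natural inducible control, though the record does not state this use.

Downstream, an EMCV IRES allows translation of mCherry from the same mRNA, giving a constitutive red marker of transfected cells and a reference for normalising the complementation signal. A second chimeric intron, a WPRE and the bGH polyadenylation signal complete the cassette. A T3 promoter, a β-globin fragment and a rabbit β-globin poly(A) signal lie further downstream.
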