Features (pLannotate 1.2.2; 17 found; start..end, strand, type, name):
    154..531     +  enhancer       CMV enhancer: human cytomegalovirus immediate early enhancer
    533..732     +  promoter       CMV promoter: human cytomegalovirus (CMV) immediate early promoter
    871..1003    +  intron         chimeric intron: chimera between introns from human β-globin and immunoglobulin heavy chain genes
   1033..1308    +  CDS            FRB: FKBP-rapamycin binding domain of human FRAP
   1369..1455    +  CDS            Sapphire (fragment): Sapphire is a basic (constitutively fluorescent) long stokes shift fluorescent protein published in 1998, derived from Aequorea victoria. It is reported to be a rapidly-maturing weak dimer with low acid sensitivity.
   1472..2058    +  misc_feature   IRES2: internal ribosome entry site (IRES) of the encephalomyocarditis virus (EMCV)
   2059..2766    +  CDS            mCherry: mCherry is a basic (constitutively fluorescent) red fluorescent protein published in 2004, derived from Discosoma sp.. It is reported to be a very rapidly-maturing monomer with low acid sensitivity.
   2815..2947    +  intron         chimeric intron: chimera between introns from human β-globin and immunoglobulin heavy chain genes
   2956..3544    +  misc_feature   WPRE: woodchuck hepatitis virus posttranscriptional regulatory element
   3548..3564    +  misc_feature   MCS (fragment): pUC18/19 multiple cloning site
   3577..3688    +  polyA_signal   bGH poly(A) signal: bovine growth hormone polyadenylation signal
   3784..3802    -  promoter       T3 promoter: promoter for bacteriophage T3 RNA polymerase
   3861..3935    +  CDS            HBB (fragment): HBB_PONPY - Experimental evidence at transcript level: Swiss-Prot protein existence level 2. Involved in oxygen transport from the lung to the various peripheral tissues. From Pongo pygmaeus (Bornean orangutan).
   4006..4061    +  polyA_signal   β-globin poly(A) signal: rabbit β-globin polyadenylation signal (Gil and Proudfoot, 1987)
   4440..5028    -  rep_origin     ori: high-copy-number ColE1/pMB1/pBR322/pUC origin of replication
   5199..6059    -  CDS            AmpR: β-lactamase; bla; confers resistance to ampicillin, carbenicillin, and related antibiotics
   6060..6164    -  promoter       AmpR promoter: bla
>Addgene plasmid #129968 | pRDAX-452 C-Tag Venus210[2] L20 FRB mCherry | depositor full sequence | sequence record 249346 | Full Sequence
CCTGCCTCCAGGCCTCAATATTGGCCATTAGCCATATTATTCATTGGTTATATAGCATAAATCAATATTG
GCTATTGGCCATTGCATACGTTGTATCTATATCATAATATGTACATTTATATTGGCTCATGTCCAATATG
ACCGCCATGTTGGCATTGATTATTGACTAGTTATTAATAGTAATCAATTACGGGGTCATTAGTTCATAGC
CCATATATGGAGTTCCGCGTTACATAACTTACGGTAAATGGCCCGCCTGGCTGACCGCCCAACGACCCCC
GCCCATTGACGTCAATAATGACGTATGTTCCCATAGTAACGCCAATAGGGACTTTCCATTGACGTCAATG
GGTGGAGTATTTACGGTAAACTGCCCACTTGGCAGTACATCAAGTGTATCATATGCCAAGTCCGCCCCCT
ATTGACGTCAATGACGGTAAATGGCCCGCCTGGCATTATGCCCAGTACATGACCTTACGGGACTTTCCTA
CTTGGCAGTACATCTACGTATTAGTCATCGCTATTACCATGGTGATGCGGTTTTGGCAGTACACCAATGG
GCGTGGATAGCGGTTTGACTCACGGGGATTTCCAAGTCTCCACCCCATTGACGTCAATGGGAGTTTGTTT
TGGCACCAAAATCAACGGGACTTTCCAAAATGTCGTAATAACCCCGCCCCGTTGACGCAAATGGGCGGTA
GGCGTGTACGGTGGGAGGTCTATATAAGCAGAGCTCGTTTAGTGAACCGTCAGATCACTAGAAGCTTTAT
TGCGGTAGTTTATCACAGTTAAATTGCTAACGCAGTCAGTGCTTCTGACACAACAGTCTCGAACTTAAGC
TGCAGAAGTTGGTCGTGAGGCACTGGGCAGGTAAGTATCAAGGTTACAAGACAGGTTTAAGGAGACCAAT
AGAAACTGGGCTTGTCGAGACAGAGAAGACTCTTGCGTTTCTGATAGGCACCTATTGGTCTTACTGACAT
CCACTTTGCCTTTCTCTCCACAGGTGTCCACTCCCAGGCCACCATGGTGGCCATCCTCTGGCATGAGATG
TGGCATGAAGGCCTGGAAGAGGCATCTCGTTTGTACTTTGGGGAAAGGAACGTGAAAGGCATGTTTGAGG
TGCTGGAGCCCTTGCATGCTATGATGGAACGGGGCCCCCAGACTCTGAAGGAAACATCCTTTAATCAGGC
CTATGGTCGAGATTTAATGGAGGCCCAAGAGTGGTGCAGGAAGTACATGAAATCAGGGAATGTCAAGGAC
CTCACCCAAGCCTGGGACCTCTATTATCATGTGTTCCGACGAATCTCAGGGAGTCCTGGCGGTGGATCCG
GAGGCTCTGGGAGCTCTGCCAGCGGTGGCAGCACCAGTGATCCCAATGAGAAGAGGGACCATATGGTACT
GCTCGAATTCGTGACTGCAGCAGGCATTACCCTTGGGATGGATGAACTTTATAAGTAAGAATTCAGATCC
GCCCCTCTCCCTCCCCCCCCCCTAACGTTACTGGCCGAAGCCGCTTGGAATAAGGCCGGTGTGCGTTTGT
CTATATGTTATTTTCCACCATATTGCCGTCTTTTGGCAATGTGAGGGCCCGGAAACCTGGCCCTGTCTTC
TTGACGAGCATTCCTAGGGGTCTTTCCCCTCTCGCCAAAGGAATGCAAGGTCTGTTGAATGTCGTGAAGG
AAGCAGTTCCTCTGGTAGCTTCTTGAAGACAAACAACGTCTGTAGCGACCCTTTGCAGGCAGCGGAACCC
CCCACCTGGCGACAGGTGCCTCTGCGGCCAAAAGCCACGTGTATAAGATACACCTGCAAAGGCGGCACAA
CCCCAGTGCCACGTTGTGAGTTGGATAGTTGTGGAAAGAGTCAAATGGCTCTCCTCAAGCGTATTCAACA
AGGGGCTGAAGGATGCCCAGAAGGTACCCCATTGTATGGGATCTGATCTGGGGCCTCGGTACACATGCTT
TACATGTGTTTAGTCGAGGTTAAAAAAACGTCTAGGCCCCCCGAACCACGGGGACGTGGTTTTCCTTTGA
AAAACACGATGATAATATGGCCACAACCATGGTGAGCAAGGGCGAGGAGGATAACATGGCCATCATCAAG
GAGTTCATGCGCTTCAAGGTGCACATGGAGGGCTCCGTGAACGGCCACGAGTTCGAGATCGAGGGCGAGG
GCGAGGGCCGCCCCTACGAGGGCACCCAGACCGCCAAGCTGAAGGTGACCAAGGGTGGCCCCCTGCCCTT
CGCCTGGGACATCCTGTCCCCTCAGTTCATGTACGGCTCCAAGGCCTACGTGAAGCACCCCGCCGACATC
CCCGACTACTTGAAGCTGTCCTTCCCCGAGGGCTTCAAGTGGGAGCGCGTGATGAACTTCGAGGACGGCG
GCGTGGTGACCGTGACCCAGGACTCCTCCCTGCAGGACGGCGAGTTCATCTACAAGGTGAAGCTGCGCGG
CACCAACTTCCCCTCCGACGGCCCCGTAATGCAGAAGAAGACCATGGGCTGGGAGGCCTCCTCCGAGCGG
ATGTACCCCGAGGACGGCGCCCTGAAGGGCGAGATCAAGCAGAGGCTGAAGCTGAAGGACGGCGGCCACT
ACGACGCTGAGGTCAAGACCACCTACAAGGCCAAGAAGCCCGTGCAGCTGCCCGGCGCCTACAACGTCAA
CATCAAGTTGGACATCACCTCCCACAACGAGGACTACACCATCGTGGAACAGTACGAACGCGCCGAGGGC
CGCCACTCCACCGGCGGCATGGACGAGCTGTACAAGTAAACCGGTGCTCGAGGTACCGATGAATAGCTAA
GGTCGAGGCCGCAGGTAAGTATCAAGGTTACAAGACAGGTTTAAGGAGACCAATAGAAACTGGGCTTGTC
GAGACAGAGAAGACTCTTGCGTTTCTGATAGGCACCTATTGGTCTTACTGACATCCACTTTGCCTTTCTC
TCCACAGGTGTCGACAATCAACCTCTGGATTACAAAATTTGTGAAAGATTGACTGGTATTCTTAACTATG
TTGCTCCTTTTACGCTATGTGGATACGCTGCTTTAATGCCTTTGTATCATGCTATTGCTTCCCGTATGGC
TTTCATTTTCTCCTCCTTGTATAAATCCTGGTTGCTGTCTCTTTATGAGGAGTTGTGGCCCGTTGTCAGG
CAACGTGGCGTGGTGTGCACTGTGTTTGCTGACGCAACCCCCACTGGTTGGGGCATTGCCACCACCTGTC
AGCTCCTTTCCGGGACTTTCGCTTTCCCCCTCCCTATTGCCACGGCGGAACTCATCGCCGCCTGCCTTGC
CCGCTGCTGGACAGGGGCTCGGCTGTTGGGCACTGACAATTCCGTGGTGTTGTCGGGGAAGCTGACGTCC
TTTCCATGGCTGCTCGCCTGTGTTGCCACCTGGATTCTGCGCGGGACGTCCTTCTGCTACGTCCCTTCGG
CCCTCAATCCAGCGGACCTTCCTTCCCGCGGCCTGCTGCCGGCTCTGCGGCCTCTTCCGCGTCTTCGCCT
TCGCCCTCAGACGAGTCGGATCTCCCTTTGGGCCGCCTCCCCGCCTGGAATTCGAGCTCGGTACGATCAG
CCTCGACTGTGCCTTCTAGTTGCCAGCCATCTGTTGTTTGCCCCTCCCCCGTGCCTTCCTTGACCCTGGA
AGGTGCCACTCCCACTGTCCTTTCCTAATAAAATGAGGAAATTGCATCGCATTGTCTGAGTAGGTGTCAT
TCTATTCTGGGGGGTGGGGTGGGGCAGGACAGCAAGGGGGAGGATTGGGAAGACAATAGCCCAGCTTTTG
TTCCCTTTAGTGAGGGTTAATTGCGCGCTTGGCGTAATCATGGTCATAGCTGTTTCCTGTGTGAAATTGT
TATCCGCTAATTCACTCCTCAGGTGCAGGCTGCCTATCAGAAGGTGGTGGCTGGTGTGGCCAATGCCCTG
GCTCACAAATACCACTGAGATCTTTTTCCCTCTGCCAAAAATTATGGGGACATCATGAAGCCCCTTGAGC
ATCTGACTTCTGGCTAATAAAGGAAATTTATTTTCATTGCAATAGTGTGTTGGAATTTTTTGTGTCTCTC
ACTCGGAAGGACATATGGGAGGGCAAATCATTTAAAACATCAGAATGAGTATTTGGTTTAGAGTTTGGCA
ACATATGCCCATATGCTGGCTGCCATGAACAAAGGTTGGCTATAAAGAGGTCATCAGTATATGAAACAGC
CCCCTGCTGTCCATTCCTTATTCCATAGAAAAGCCTTGACTTGAGGTTAGATTTTTTTTATATTTTGTTT
TGTGTTATTTTTTTCTTTAACATCCCTAAAATTTTCCTTACATGTTTTACTAGCCAGATTTTTCCTCCTC
TCCTGACTACTCCCAGTCATAGCTGTCCCTCTTCTCTTATGGAGATCGGCCGGCCGCCGGCGTCGACGCG
CGCGGCCGCGGCGCGCCGTTGCTGGCGTTTTTCCATAGGCTCCGCCCCCCTGACGAGCATCACAAAAATC
GACGCTCAAGTCAGAGGTGGCGAAACCCGACAGGACTATAAAGATACCAGGCGTTTCCCCCTGGAAGCTC
CCTCGTGCGCTCTCCTGTTCCGACCCTGCCGCTTACCGGATACCTGTCCGCCTTTCTCCCTTCGGGAAGC
GTGGCGCTTTCTCATAGCTCACGCTGTAGGTATCTCAGTTCGGTGTAGGTCGTTCGCTCCAAGCTGGGCT
GTGTGCACGAACCCCCCGTTCAGCCCGACCGCTGCGCCTTATCCGGTAACTATCGTCTTGAGTCCAACCC
GGTAAGACACGACTTATCGCCACTGGCAGCAGCCACTGGTAACAGGATTAGCAGAGCGAGGTATGTAGGC
GGTGCTACAGAGTTCTTGAAGTGGTGGCCTAACTACGGCTACACTAGAAGAACAGTATTTGGTATCTGCG
CTCTGCTGAAGCCAGTTACCTTCGGAAAAAGAGTTGGTAGCTCTTGATCCGGCAAACAAACCACCGCTGG
TAGCGGTGGTTTTTTTGTTTGCAAGCAGCAGATTACGCGCAGAAAAAAAGGATCTCAAGAAGATCCTTTG
ATCTTTTCTACGGGGTCTGACGCTCAGTGGAACGAAAACTCACGTTAAGGGATTTTGGTCATGAGATTAT
CAAAAAGGATCTTCACCTAGATCCTTTTAAATTAAAAATGAAGTTTTAAATCAATCTAAAGTATATATGA
GTAAACTTGGTCTGACAGTTACCAATGCTTAATCAGTGAGGCACCTATCTCAGCGATCTGTCTATTTCGT
TCATCCATAGTTGCCTGACTCCCCGTCGTGTAGATAACTACGATACGGGAGGGCTTACCATCTGGCCCCA
GTGCTGCAATGATACCGCGAGACCCACGCTCACCGGCTCCAGATTTATCAGCAATAAACCAGCCAGCCGG
AAGGGCCGAGCGCAGAAGTGGTCCTGCAACTTTATCCGCCTCCATCCAGTCTATTAATTGTTGCCGGGAA
GCTAGAGTAAGTAGTTCGCCAGTTAATAGTTTGCGCAACGTTGTTGCCATTGCTACAGGCATCGTGGTGT
CACGCTCGTCGTTTGGTATGGCTTCATTCAGCTCCGGTTCCCAACGATCAAGGCGAGTTACATGATCCCC
CATGTTGTGCAAAAAAGCGGTTAGCTCCTTCGGTCCTCCGATCGTTGTCAGAAGTAAGTTGGCCGCAGTG
TTATCACTCATGGTTATGGCAGCACTGCATAATTCTCTTACTGTCATGCCATCCGTAAGATGCTTTTCTG
TGACTGGTGAGTACTCAACCAAGTCATTCTGAGAATAGTGTATGCGGCGACCGAGTTGCTCTTGCCCGGC
GTCAATACGGGATAATACCGCGCCACATAGCAGAACTTTAAAAGTGCTCATCATTGGAAAACGTTCTTCG
GGGCGAAAACTCTCAAGGATCTTACCGCTGTTGAGATCCAGTTCGATGTAACCCACTCGTGCACCCAACT
GATCTTCAGCATCTTTTACTTTCACCAGCGTTTCTGGGTGAGCAAAAACAGGAAGGCAAAATGCCGCAAA
AAAGGGAATAAGGGCGACACGGAAATGTTGAATACTCATACTCTTCCTTTTTCAATATTATTGAAGCATT
TATCAGGGTTATTGTCTCATGAGCGGATACATATTTGAATGTATTTAGAAAAATAAACAAATAGGGGTTC
CGCGCACATTTCCCCGAAAAGTGCCACCTGACGTCTAAGAAACCATTATTATCATGACATTAACCTATAA
AAATAGGCGTATCACGAGGCCCTTTCGTCTACGCGCGCGCCGGCGGCGCGCCGTCGACGGCCGGCCGCGG
CCGCG
